>Addgene plasmid #121803 | JN511: pMVP (L3-L2) pA; EF1a::eGFP-P2A-TETa-pA | addgene full sequence | sequence record 237312 | Addgene NGS Result
CTTTCCTGCGTTATCCCCTGATTCTGTGGATAACCGTATTACCGCCTTTGAGTGAGCTGATACCGCTCGC
CGCAGCCGAACGACCGAGCGCAGCGAGTCAGTGAGCGAGGAAGCGGAAGAGCGCCCAATACGCAAACCGC
CTCTCCCCGCGCGTTGGCCGATTCATTAATGCAGCTGGCACGACAGGTTTCCCGACTGGAAAGCGGGCAG
TGAGCGCAACGCAATTAATACGCGTACCGCTAGCCAGGAAGAGTTTGTAGAAACGCAAAAAGGCCATCCG
TCAGGATGGCCTTCTGCTTAGTTTGATGCCTGGCAGTTTATGGCGGGCGTCCTGCCCGCCACCCTCCGGG
CCGTTGCTTCACAACGTTCAAATCCGCTCCCGGCGGATTTGTCCTACTCAGGAGAGCGTTCACCGACAAA
CAACAGATAAAACGAAAGGCCCAGTCTTCCGACTGAGCCTTTCGTTTTATTTGATGCCTGGCAGTTCCCT
ACTCTCGCGTTAACGCTAGCATGGATGTTTTCCCAGTCACGACGTTGTAAAACGACGGCCAGTCTTAAGC
TCGGGCCCCAAATAATGATTTTATTTTGACTGATAGTGACCTGTTCGTTGCAACAAATTGATGAGCAATG
CTTTTTTATAATGCCAACTTTGTATAATAAAGTTGAGATCAACAAAGCTTCCTAGCTCGATTTAAATAGA
TAACTGACTAGAGGATCATAATCAGCCATACCACATTTGTAGAGGTTTTACTTGCTTTAAAAAACCTCCC
ACACCTCCCCCTGAACCTGAAACATAAAATGAATGCAATTGTTGTTGTTAACTTGTTTATTGCAGCTTAT
AATGGTTACAAATAAAGCAATAGCATCACAAATTTCACAAATAAAGCATTTTTTTCACTGCCTCGAGTCT
AGACGTGAGGCTCCGGTGCCCGTCAGTGGGCAGAGCGCACATCGCCCACAGTCCCCGAGAAGTTGGGGGG
AGGGGTCGGCAATTGAACCGGTGCCTAGAGAAGGTGGCGCGGGGTAAACTGGGAAAGTGATGTCGTGTAC
TGGCTCCGCCTTTTTCCCGAGGGTGGGGGAGAACCGTATATAAGTGCAGTAGTCGCCGTGAACGTTCTTT
TTCGCAACGGGTTTGCCGCCAGAACACAGGTAAGTGCCGTGTGTGGTTCCCGCGGGCCTGGCCTCTTTAC
GGGTTATGGCCCTTGCGTGCCTTGAATTACTTCCACCTGGCTGCAGTACGTGATTCTTGATCCCGAGCTT
CGGGTTGGAAGTGGGTGGGAGAGTTCGAGGCCTTGCGCTTAAGGAGCCCCTTCGCCTCGTGCTTGAGTTG
AGGCCTGGCCTGGGCGCTGGGGCCGCCGCGTGCGAATCTGGTGGCACCTTCGCGCCTGTCTCGCTGCTTT
CGATAAGTCTCTAGCCATTTAAAATTTTTGATGACCTGCTGCGACGCTTTTTTTCTGGCAAGATAGTCTT
GTAAATGCGGGCCAAGATCTGCACACTGGTATTTCGGTTTTTGGGGCCGCGGGCGGCGACGGGGCCCGTG
CGTCCCAGCGCACATGTTCGGCGAGGCGGGGCCTGCGAGCGCGGCCACCGAGAATCGGACGGGGGTAGTC
TCAAGCTGGCCGGCCTGCTCTGGTGCCTGGCCTCGCGCCGCCGTGTATCGCCCCGCCCTGGGCGGCAAGG
CTGGCCCGGTCGGCACCAGTTGCGTGAGCGGAAAGATGGCCGCTTCCCGGCCCTGCTGCAGGGAGCTCAA
AATGGAGGACGCGGCGCTCGGGAGAGCGGGCGGGTGAGTCACCCACACAAAGGAAAAGGGCCTTTCCGTC
CTCAGCCGTCGCTTCATGTGACTCCACGGAGTACCGGGCGCCGTCCAGGCACCTCGATTAGTTCTCGAGC
TTTTGGAGTACGTCGTCTTTAGGTTGGGGGGAGGGGTTTTATGCGATGGAGTTTCCCCACACTGAGTGGG
TGGAGACTGAAGTTAGGCCAGCTTGGCACTTGATGTAATTCTCCTTGGAATTTGCCCTTTTTGAGTTTGG
ATCTTGGTTCATTCTCAAGCCTCAGACAGTGGTTCAAAGTTTTTTTCTTCCATTTCAGGTGTCGTGAGGA
ATTAGCTTGGTACTAATACGACTCACTATAGGGAGACCCAAGCTGGCTAGGTGAATTCGACTGGCGCGCC
ATGGTGAGCAAGGGCGAGGAGCTGTTCACCGGGGTGGTGCCCATCCTGGTCGAGCTGGACGGCGACGTAA
ACGGCCACAAGTTCAGCGTGTCCGGCGAGGGCGAGGGCGATGCCACCTACGGCAAGCTGACCCTGAAGTT
CATCTGCACCACCGGCAAGCTGCCCGTGCCCTGGCCCACCCTCGTGACCACCCTGACCTACGGCGTGCAG
TGCTTCAGCCGCTACCCCGACCACATGAAGCAGCACGACTTCTTCAAGTCCGCCATGCCCGAAGGCTACG
TCCAGGAGCGCACCATCTTCTTCAAGGACGACGGCAACTACAAGACCCGCGCCGAGGTGAAGTTCGAGGG
CGACACCCTGGTGAACCGCATCGAGCTGAAGGGCATCGACTTCAAGGAGGACGGCAACATCCTGGGGCAC
AAGCTGGAGTACAACTACAACAGCCACAACGTCTATATCATGGCCGACAAGCAGAAGAACGGCATCAAGG
TGAACTTCAAGATCCGCCACAACATCGAGGACGGCAGCGTGCAGCTCGCCGACCACTACCAGCAGAACAC
CCCCATCGGCGACGGCCCCGTGCTGCTGCCCGACAACCACTACCTGAGCACCCAGTCCGCCCTGAGCAAA
GACCCCAACGAGAAGCGCGATCACATGGTCCTGCTGGAGTTCGTGACCGCCGCCGGGATCACTCTCGGCA
TGGACGAGCTGTACAAGCGCGCCGGATCAGGAGCTACTAATTTCTCTCTGTTAAAGCAGGCAGGAGATGT
GGAGGAGAATCCAGGTCCTCAATTCACCATGTCCAGACTGGACAAGAGCAAAGTCATAAACGGCGCTCTG
GAATTACTCAATGGAGTCGGTATCGAAGGCCTGACGACAAGGAAACTCGCTCAAAAGCTGGGAGTTGAGC
AGCCTACCCTGTACTGGCACGTGAAGAACAAGCGGGCCCTGCTCGATGCCCTGCCAATCGAGATGCTGGA
CAGGCATCATACCCACTTCTGCCCCCTGGAAGGCGAGTCATGGCAAGACTTTCTGCGGAACAACGCCAAG
TCATTCCGCTGTGCTCTCCTCTCACATCGCGACGGGGCTAAAGTGCATCTCGGCACCCGCCCAACAGAGA
AACAGTACGAAACCCTGGAAAATCAGCTCGCGTTCCTGTGTCAGCAAGGCTTCTCCCTGGAGAACGCACT
GTACGCTCTGTCCGCCGTGGGCCACTTTACACTGGGCTGCGTATTGGAGGAACAGGAGCATCAAGTAGCA
AAAGAGGAAAGAGAGACACCTACCACCGATTCTATGCCCCCACTTCTGAGACAAGCAATTGAGCTGTTCG
ACCGGCAGGGAGCCGAACCTGCCTTCCTTTTCGGCCTGGAACTAATCATATGTGGCCTGGAGAAACAGCT
AAAGTGCGAAAGCGGCGGGCCGGCCGACGCCCTTGACGATTTTGACTTAGACATGCTCCCAGCCGATGCC
CTTGACGACTTTGACCTTGATATGCTGCCTGCTGACGCTCTTGACGATTTTGACCTTGACATGCTCCCCG
GGTAACTAAGTAAGAATCCAGACATGATAAGATACATTGATGAGTTTGGACAAACCACAACTAGAATGCA
GTGAAAAAAATGCTTTATTTGTGAAATTTGTGATGCTATTGCTTTATTTGTAACCATTATAAGCTGCAAT
AAACAAGTTAACAACAACAATTGCATTCATTTTATGTTTCAGGTTCAGGGGGAGGTGTGGGAGGTTTTTT
AAAGCAAGTAAAACCTCTACAAATGTGGTATGGCTGATTATGATCCTGCAAGCCTCGTCGTCCTGGCCGG
ACCACGCTATCTGTGCAAGGTCCCCGGCCCCGGACGCGCGCTCCATGAGCAGAGCGCCCGCCGCCGAGGC
GAAGACTCGGGCGGCGCCCTGCCCGTCCCACCAGGTCAACAGGCGGTAACCGGCCTCTTCATCGGGAATG
CGCGCGACCTTCAGCATCGCCGGCATGTCCCCCTGGCGGACGGGAAGTATCCAGCTCGACCAGGCTTGTC
GACTCGAAGAACCCAGCTTTCTTGTACAAAGTTGGCATTATAAGAAAGCATTGCTTATCAATTTGTTGCA
ACGAACAGGTCACTATCAGTCAAAATAAAATCATTATTTGCCATCCAGCTGCAGGGCGGCCGCGATATCC
CCTATAGTGAGTCGTATTACATGGTCATAGCTGTTTCCTGGCAGCTCTGGCCCGTGTCTCAAAATCTCTG
ATGTTACATTGCACAAGATAAAAATATATCATCATGAACAATAAAACTGTCTGCTTACATAAACAGTAAT
ACAAGGGGTGTTATGAGCCATATTCAACGGGAAACGTCGAGGCCGCGATTAAATTCCAACATGGATGCTG
ATTTATATGGGTATAAATGGGCTCGCGATAATGTCGGGCAATCAGGTGCGACAATCTATCGCTTGTATGG
GAAGCCCGATGCGCCAGAGTTGTTTCTGAAACATGGCAAAGGTAGCGTTGCCAATGATGTTACAGATGAG
ATGGTCAGACTAAACTGGCTGACGGAATTTATGCCTCTTCCGACCATCAAGCATTTTATCCGTACTCCTG
ATGATGCATGGTTACTCACCACTGCGATCCCCGGAAAAACAGCATTCCAGGTATTAGAAGAATATCCTGA
TTCAGGTGAAAATATTGTTGATGCGCTGGCAGTGTTCCTGCGCCGGTTGCATTCGATTCCTGTTTGTAAT
TGTCCTTTTAACAGCGATCGCGTATTTCGTCTCGCTCAGGCGCAATCACGAATGAATAACGGTTTGGTTG
ATGCGAGTGATTTTGATGACGAGCGTAATGGCTGGCCTGTTGAACAAGTCTGGAAAGAAATGCATAAACT
TTTGCCATTCTCACCGGATTCAGTCGTCACTCATGGTGATTTCTCACTTGATAACCTTATTTTTGACGAG
GGGAAATTAATAGGTTGTATTGATGTTGGACGAGTCGGAATCGCAGACCGATACCAGGATCTTGCCATCC
TATGGAACTGCCTCGGTGAGTTTTCTCCTTCATTACAGAAACGGCTTTTTCAAAAATATGGTATTGATAA
TCCTGATATGAATAAATTGCAGTTTCATTTGATGCTCGATGAGTTTTTCTAATCAGAATTGGTTAATTGG
TTGTAACACTGGCAGAGCATTACGCTGACTTGACGGGACGGCGCAAGCTCATGACCAAAATCCCTTAACG
TGAGTTACGCGTCGTTCCACTGAGCGTCAGACCCCGTAGAAAAGATCAAAGGATCTTCTTGAGATCCTTT
TTTTCTGCGCGTAATCTGCTGCTTGCAAACAAAAAAACCACCGCTACCAGCGGTGGTTTGTTTGCCGGAT
CAAGAGCTACCAACTCTTTTTCCGAAGGTAACTGGCTTCAGCAGAGCGCAGATACCAAATACTGTTCTTC
TAGTGTAGCCGTAGTTAGGCCACCACTTCAAGAACTCTGTAGCACCGCCTACATACCTCGCTCTGCTAAT
CCTGTTACCAGTGGCTGCTGCCAGTGGCGATAAGTCGTGTCTTACCGGGTTGGACTCAAGACGATAGTTA
CCGGATAAGGCGCAGCGGTCGGGCTGAACGGGGGGTTCGTGCACACAGCCCAGCTTGGAGCGAACGACCT
ACACCGAACTGAGATACCTACAGCGTGAGCTATGAGAAAGCGCCACGCTTCCCGAAGGGAGAAAGGCGGA
CAGGTATCCGGTAAGCGGCAGGGTCGGAACAGGAGAGCGCACGAGGGAGCTTCCAGGGGGAAACGCCTGG
TATCTTTATAGTCCTGTCGGGTTTCGCCACCTCTGACTTGAGCGTCGATTTTTGTGATGCTCGTCAGGGG
GGCGGAGCCTATGGAAAAACGCCAGCAACGCGGCCTTTTTACGGTTCCTGGCCTTTTGCTGGCCTTTTGC
TCACATGTT
Features (pLannotate 1.2.2; 19 found; start..end, strand, type, name):
    121..213     +  CDS            lacI (fragment): lac repressor; lacI; The lac repressor binds to the lac operator to inhibit transcription in E. coli. This inhibition can be relieved by adding lactose or isopropyl-β-D-thiogalactopyranoside (IPTG).
    268..295     -  terminator     rrnB T2 terminator: transcription terminator T2 from the E. coli rrnB gene
    427..470     +  terminator     rrnB T1 terminator: Escherichia coli rrnB; transcription terminator T1 from the E. coli rrnB gene
    517..553     -  CDS            lacZα (fragment): LacZα fragment of β-galactosidase; lacZ fragment
    570..665     +  protein_bind   attL3: mutant version of attL; recombination site for the Gateway® LR reaction LR Clonase™
    714..797     +  CDS            large T antigen (fragment): large T antigen from SV40 (simian virus 40)
    820..901     +  polyA_signal   SV40 poly(A) signal: SV40 polyadenylation signal
    919..2097    +  promoter       EF-1α promoter: strong constitutive promoter for human elongation factor EF-1α
   2114..2132    +  promoter       T7 promoter: promoter for bacteriophage T7 RNA polymerase
   2171..2887    +  CDS            EGFP: EGFP is a basic (constitutively fluorescent) green fluorescent protein published in 1996, derived from Aequorea victoria. It is reported to be a rapidly-maturing weak dimer with moderate acid sensitivity.
   2969..3666    +  CDS            rtTA3 (fragment): reverse tetracycline transactivator 3 activates expression from Tet-responsive promoters in the presence of doxycycline
   3596..3706    +  CDS            VP48: 3 tandem repeats of the minimal activation domain of herpes simplex virus VP16 (Cheng et al., 2013)
   3738..3859    -  polyA_signal   SV40 poly(A) signal: SV40 polyadenylation signal
   3882..3965    -  CDS            large T antigen (fragment): large T antigen from SV40 (simian virus 40)
   3959..4189    -  CDS            str (fragment): STR_KLEPN - Protein inferred from homology: Swiss-Prot protein existence level 3. The aminoglycoside phosphotransferases achieve inactivation of their antibiotic substrates by phosphorylation. From Klebsiella pneumoniae.
   4211..4310    -  protein_bind   attL2: mutant version of attL; recombination site for the Gateway® LR reaction LR Clonase™
   4341..4359    -  promoter       T7 promoter: promoter for bacteriophage T7 RNA polymerase
   4493..5302    +  CDS            KanR: aminoglycoside phosphotransferase; aph(3')-Ia; confers resistance to kanamycin in bacteria or G418 (Geneticin®) in eukaryotes
   5449..6037    +  rep_origin     ori: high-copy-number ColE1/pMB1/pBR322/pUC origin of replication
