[The description below was written by a language model from this plasmid's Addgene catalogue record and pLannotate feature annotations shown in this document.]
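Description:
JN511: pMVP (L3-L2) pA; EF1a::eGFP-P2A-TETa-pA is a Gateway entry plasmid from the pMVP modular cloning platform, built in the Invitrogen pDONR221 P3-P2 backbone. It is propagated in E. coli as a high-copy plasmid through a ColE1/pUC-type origin and selected with kanamycin via the KanR aminoglycoside phosphotransferase gene. The rrnB T1 and T2 terminators upstream of the cassette are standard pDONR elements that insulate the insert from read-through transcription. The small lacI, lacZα, large T antigen and str fragments in the annotation appear to be backbone or polyA-region remnants rather than functional genes.

The roughly 3.5 kb synthetic insert lies between attL3 and attL2, so it occupies the last position in a 3- or 4-component MultiSite Gateway Pro LR assembly. Directly after attL3 is an SV40 polyadenylation signal, which terminates the transcript of whatever gene of interest is placed upstream in the assembled vector. A self-contained second expression unit follows. In it, the constitutive human EF-1α promoter drives EGFP linked by a P2A self-cleaving peptide to TETa, and a second SV40 poly(A) signal, annotated on the reverse strand, ends the unit. TETa is the reverse tetracycline transactivator derived from the Tet-On Advanced system. The feature table annotates it as an rtTA3-like fragment with VP16-derived minimal activation repeats. The P2A linkage yields both proteins from one transcript, so green fluorescence marks cells that also express the transactivator.

The module is used to equip an assembled expression vector with a fluorescent marker and the doxycycline-responsive activator. This makes it suitable for pairing with a Tet-responsive promoter module to give inducible transgene expression from a single construct.
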