Addgene plasmid #121803: JN511: pMVP (L3-L2) pA; EF1a::eGFP-P2A-TETa-pA
Purpose: pMVP L3-L2 entry plasmid, contains polyA + EF1a-eGFP-P2A-TETa-polyA for 3- or 4-component MultiSite Gateway Pro assembly. Adds EF1a-driven GFP-P2A-TETa downstream of gene of interest.
Depositing lab: Christopher Newgard. Depositing organization: Duke University. Publication: Creation of versatile cloning platforms for transgene expression and dCas9-based epigenome editing. Haldeman JM, Conway AE, Arlotto ME, Slentz DH, Muoio DM, Becker TC, Newgard CB. Nucleic Acids Res. 2018 Dec 27. pii: 5264291. doi: 10.1093/nar/gky1286. PubMed 30590691.
Backbone
  Vector backbone: pDONR221 P3-P2
  Backbone manufacturer: Invitrogen
  Backbone size w/o insert (bp): 2555
  Vector type: Synthetic Biology ; pMVP Gateway Entry Plasmid
  Selectable markers: eGFP
Growth in bacteria
  Bacterial resistance: Kanamycin, 50 μg/mL
  Growth temperature: 37°C
  Growth strain: DH5alpha
  Copy number: High Copy
Gene/Insert
  Gene/Insert name: polyA + EF1a::eGFP-P2A-TETa-polyA
  Species: Synthetic
  Insert size (bp): 3544
  Cloning method: Gateway Cloning
  Sequencing primers: 5′ M13F; 3′ M13R
Terms and licenses: Academic/Nonprofit Terms; Industry Terms: Not Available to Industry
Depositor comments: TETa sequence derived from Tet-On Advanced system (Clontech)
How to cite: JN511: pMVP (L3-L2) pA; EF1a::eGFP-P2A-TETa-pA was a gift from Christopher Newgard (Addgene plasmid # 121803 ; http://n2t.net/addgene:121803 ; RRID:Addgene_121803)
